>Addgene plasmid #30315 | pEGFP ABR | depositor partial sequence | sequence record 13962 | Author sequence
GAATTCGAGCAGCCAGCTCCTGGGTATGACACACATGGTAGACTCAGACCGGAAGCCCAGCCCCACCCTT
CAGCAGGGCCCAAGCCTGCAGAGTCCAAGCAGTATTTTGAGCAATATTCACGCAGTTACGAGCAAGTACC
ACCCCAAGGATTTACCTCTAGAGCAGGTCATTTTGAGCCTCTCCATGGTGCTGCAGCTGTCCCTCCGCTG
ATACCTTCATCTCAGCATAAGCCAGAAGCTCTGCCTTCAAACACCAAACCACTGCCTCCACCCCCAACTC
AAACCGAAGAAGAGGAAGATCCAGCAATGAAGCCACAGTCTGTACTCACCAGAGTTAAGATGTTTGAAAA
CAAAAGATCTGCATCCTTAGAGACCAAGAAGGATGTAAATGACACTGGCAGTTTTAAGCCTCCAGAAGTA
GCATCTAAACCTTCAGGTGCTCCCATCATTGGTCCCAAACCCACTTCTCAGAATCAATTCAGTGAACATG
ACAAAACTCTGTACAGGATCCCAGAACCTCAAAAACCTCAACTGAAGCCACCTGAAGATATTGTTCGGTC
CAATCATTATGACCCTGAAGAAGATGAAGAATATTATCGAAAACAGCTGTCATACTTTGACCGAAGAAGT
TTTGAGAATAAGCCTCCTGCACACATTGCTGCCAGCCATCTCTCCGAGGTTTACACCGACATCGAGATGA
ACAGGCTGGGCAAGTGACTCGAG
