>Addgene plasmid #30315 | pEGFP ABR | addgene partial sequence | sequence record 37093 | EGFP-C 5'-CATGGTCCTGCTGGAGTTCGTG-3'
GAGCTGTACAAGTCCGGACTCAGATCTCGAGCTCAAGCTTCGAATTCAGAGCAGCCAGCTCCTGGGTATG
ACACACATGGTAGACTCAGACCGGAAGCCCAGCCCCACCCTTCAGCAGGGCCCAAGCCTGCAGAGTCCAA
GCAGTATTTTGAGCAATATTCACGCAGTTACGAGCAAGTACCACCCCAAGGATTTACCTCTAGAGCAGGT
CATTTTGAGCCTCTCCATGGTGCTGCAGCTGTCCCTCCGCTGATACCTTCATCTCAGCATAAGCCAGAAG
CTCTGCCTTCAAACACCAAACCACTGCCTCCACCCCCAACTCAAACCGAAGAAGAGGAAGATCCAGCAAT
GAAGCCACAGTCTGTACTCACCAGAGTTAAGATGTTTGAAAACAAAAGATCTGCATCCTTAGAGACCAAG
AAGGATGTAAATGACACTGGCAGTTTTAAGCCTCCAGAAGTAGCATCTAAACCTTCAGGTGCTCCCATCA
TTGGTCCCAAACCCACTTCTCAGAATCAATTCAGTGAACATGACAAAACTCTGTACAGGATCCCAGAACC
TCAAAAACCTCAACTGAAGCCACCTGAAGATATTGTTCGGTCCAATCATTATGACCCTGAAGAAGATGAA
GAATATTATCGAAAACAGCTGTCATACTTTGACCGAAGAAGTTTTGAGAATAAGCCTCCTGCACACATTG
CTGCCAGCCATCTCTCCGAGGTTTACACCGACATCGAGATGAACAGGCTGGGCAAGTGACTCGAC
