[The description below was written by a language model from this plasmid's Addgene catalogue record.]
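Description:
pEGFP ABR is a mammalian expression plasmid built on the pEGFP-C1 backbone (about 4.7 kb without insert), a vector designed to fuse a protein of interest to the C-terminus of enhanced GFP. It is maintained as a high-copy plasmid in E. coli under kanamycin selection. The same resistance cassette provides neomycin resistance in mammalian cells, so stable transfectants can be selected with G418. The record does not list the promoter or other regulatory elements; pEGFP-C1 vectors conventionally drive the fusion from the CMV immediate-early promoter with an SV40 polyadenylation signal, but no feature table is provided here to confirm this.

The insert is a 723 bp fragment of human TJP1, encoding only amino acids 1159–1382 of the tight junction scaffold protein Zonula Occludens-1 (ZO-1). This segment corresponds to the protein's actin-binding region (ABR). It was cloned by restriction digestion between an EcoRI site, which is retained, and a SalI site, which was destroyed during cloning. The encoded product carries GFP at its N-terminus, contributed by the backbone, and a VSV-G epitope tag at its C-terminus, contributed by the insert. This allows both direct fluorescence imaging and antibody-based detection or pull-down.

The associated work concerned isolating and functionally characterizing the ZO-1 actin-binding region. In keeping with this, the construct is suited to expressing the isolated domain in cultured mammalian cells to examine its localization relative to the actin cytoskeleton and cell junctions. It can also be used to test whether this region alone is sufficient for association with actin, apart from the rest of ZO-1.
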