Addgene plasmid #30315: pEGFP ABR
Depositing lab: Alan Fanning. Depositing organization: University of North Carolina at Chapel Hill. Publication: Isolation and functional characterization of the actin binding region in the tight junction protein ZO-1. Fanning AS, Ma TY, Anderson JM. FASEB J. 2002 Nov . 16(13):1835-7. 10.1096/fj.02-0121fje PubMed 12354695.
Backbone
  Vector backbone: pEGFP-C1
  Backbone size w/o insert (bp): 4735
  Vector type: Mammalian Expression
  Selectable markers: Neomycin (select with G418)
Growth in bacteria
  Bacterial resistance: Kanamycin, 50 μg/mL
  Growth temperature: 37°C
  Growth strain: DH5alpha
  Copy number: High Copy
Gene/Insert
  Gene/Insert name: Zonula Occludens-1 actin-binding region (alt name: ZO-1 ABR)
  Species: H. sapiens (human)
  Insert size (bp): 723
  Mutation: contains only amino acids 1159-1382
  GenBank ID: NP_003248.3
  Entrez Gene: TJP1 (a.k.a. ZO-1)
  Tag / fusion protein: GFP (N terminal on backbone); vsvg (C terminal on insert)
  Cloning method: Restriction Enzyme; 5′ cloning site Eco RI (not destroyed); 3′ cloning site Sal I (destroyed during cloning)
  Sequencing primers: 5′ pEGFP-N
Terms and licenses: Academic/Nonprofit Terms; Industry Terms: Not Available to Industry
How to cite: pEGFP ABR was a gift from Alan Fanning (Addgene plasmid # 30315 ; http://n2t.net/addgene:30315 ; RRID:Addgene_30315)
